Addgene plasmid #31333: pQTEV-PSMD11
Depositing lab: Konrad Buessow. Depositing organization: Max Planck Institute for Molecular Genetics. Publication: Structural genomics of human proteins--target selection and generation of a public catalogue of expression clones. Bussow K, Scheich C, Sievert V, Harttig U, Schultz J, Simon B, Bork P, Lehrach H, Heinemann U. Microb Cell Fact. 2005 Jul 5;4:21. doi: 10.1186/1475-2859-4-21. PubMed 15998469.
Backbone
  Vector backbone: pQTEV
  Backbone size w/o insert (bp): 4700
  Vector type: Bacterial Expression
Growth in bacteria
  Bacterial resistance: Ampicillin, 100 μg/mL
  Growth temperature: 37°C
  Growth strain: Rosetta
  Copy number: Unknown
Gene/Insert
  Gene/Insert name: proteasome (prosome, macropain) 26S subunit, non-ATPase, 11 (alt name: PSFEp250B122)
  Species: H. sapiens (human)
  Insert size (bp): 1341
  GenBank ID: DQ000548
  Entrez Gene: PSMD11 (a.k.a. Rpn6, S9, p44.5)
  Tag / fusion protein: His (N terminal on backbone); TEV (N terminal on backbone)
  Cloning method: Restriction Enzyme; 5′ cloning site BamHI (not destroyed); 3′ cloning site NotI (not destroyed)
  Sequencing primers: 5′ TGAGCGGATAACAATTTCACACAG; 3′ GGCAACCGAGCGTTCTGAAC
Terms and licenses: Academic/Nonprofit Terms; Industry Terms: Not Available to Industry
Depositor comments: The vector pQTEV is derived from Qiagen pQE-2 and contains an inactive chloramphenicol resistance gene sequence. The Rosetta bacterial strain contains an additional plasmid. The second plasmid, pRARE, provides rare tRNAs for overexpression of recombinant proteins. It has 4694 bp and is chloramphenicol resistence.
How to cite: pQTEV-PSMD11 was a gift from Konrad Buessow (Addgene plasmid # 31333 ; http://n2t.net/addgene:31333 ; RRID:Addgene_31333)
