[The description below was written by a language model from this plasmid's Addgene catalogue record and pLannotate feature annotations shown in this document.]
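Description:
pQTEV-PSMD11 is a bacterial expression plasmid for producing human PSMD11 (also known as Rpn6, S9 or p44.5), a non-ATPase subunit of the 26S proteasome, as a tagged recombinant protein in E. coli. The backbone, pQTEV, is a derivative of the commercial pQE-2 vector. It replicates from a ColE1/pMB1-type origin (a bom site and a small rop fragment are also annotated) and is selected with ampicillin through the bla gene. The catalogue lists copy number as unknown. A cat sequence with a partial cat promoter is present between the lambda t0 and rrnB T1 terminators, but the depositor notes that this chloramphenicol resistance gene is inactive.

The PSMD11 insert was cloned between BamHI and NotI sites, both retained. It is listed as 1341 bp, with about 1.26 kb annotated as coding sequence in the 6,041 nt sequence record. It lies downstream of the phage T5 promoter, which is recognised by E. coli RNA polymerase and is controlled by lac operator sequences. The plasmid carries its own lacI gene under the lacIq promoter, so expression is repressed until induced with IPTG. The vector supplies an N-terminal histidine tag followed by a TEV protease recognition site, allowing metal-affinity purification and subsequent removal of the tag. Transcription ends at the lambda t0 terminator.

The clone comes from a structural genomics effort that generated a public catalogue of human protein expression clones. It is supplied in the Rosetta strain, which also carries a separate chloramphenicol-resistant plasmid, pRARE, providing rare tRNAs to support overexpression of recombinant proteins.
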