Features (pLannotate 1.2.2; 18 found; start..end, strand, type, name):
     10..54      +  promoter       T5 promoter: bacteriophage T5 promoter for E. coli RNA polymerase, with embedded lac operator
     62..78      +  protein_bind   lac operator: The lac repressor binds to the lac operator to inhibit transcription in E. coli. This inhibition can be relieved by adding lactose or isopropyl-β-D-thiogalactopyranoside (IPTG). lac repressor encoded by lacI
    121..141     +  CDS            7xHis: 6xHis affinity tag
    165..185     +  CDS            capTEV™ (fragment): composite tag for in vivo biotinylation, TEV protease cleavage, and 6xHis tagging
    190..1452    +  CDS            PSMD11 (sequence withheld): PSD11_HUMAN - Experimental evidence at protein level: Swiss-Prot protein existence level 1. Component of the 26S proteasome, a multiprotein complex involved in the ATP-dependent degradation of ubiquitinated proteins. This complex plays a key role in the maintenance of protein homeostasis by removing misfolded or damaged proteins, which could impair cellular functions, and by removing proteins whose functions are no longer required. Therefore, the proteasome participates in numerous cellular processes, including cell cycle progression, apoptosis, or DNA damage repair. In the complex, PSMD11 is
   1498..1592    +  terminator     lambda t0 terminator: transcription terminator from phage lambda
   1607..1635    +  promoter       cat promoter (fragment): promoter of the E. coli cat gene encoding chloramphenicol acetyltransferase
   1636..2292    +  CDS            cat: CAT_ECOLX - Experimental evidence at protein level: Swiss-Prot protein existence level 1. This enzyme is an effector of chloramphenicol resistance in bacteria. From Escherichia coli. This protein is used as a marker in many commonly used cloning vectors, such as pACYC184.
   2360..2446    +  terminator     rrnB T1 terminator: Escherichia coli rrnB; transcription terminator T1 from the E. coli rrnB gene
   2469..2486    -  promoter       tet promoter (fragment): E. coli promoter for tetracycline efflux protein gene
   2505..2526    -  protein_bind   CAP binding site: CAP binding activates transcription in the presence of cAMP. E. coli catabolite activator protein
   2539..3621    -  CDS            lacI: lac repressor; lacI; The lac repressor binds to the lac operator to inhibit transcription in E. coli. This inhibition can be relieved by adding lactose or isopropyl-β-D-thiogalactopyranoside (IPTG).
   3622..3699    -  promoter       lacIq promoter: lacI (mutant); In the lacIq allele, a single base change in the promoter boosts expression of the lacI gene about 10-fold.
   3748..3789    +  CDS            rop (fragment): Rop protein, which maintains plasmids at low copy number; rop
   3891..4031    +  misc_feature   bom: basis of mobility region from pBR322
   4217..4805    -  rep_origin     ori: high-copy-number ColE1/pMB1/pBR322/pUC origin of replication
   4976..5836    -  CDS            AmpR: β-lactamase; bla; confers resistance to ampicillin, carbenicillin, and related antibiotics
   5837..5941    -  promoter       AmpR promoter: bla
>Addgene plasmid #31333 | pQTEV-PSMD11 | depositor full sequence | sequence record 14364 | Author sequence
CTCGAGAAATCATAAAAAATTTATTTGCTTTGTGAGCGGATAACAATTATAATAGATTCAATTGTGAGCG
GATAACAATTTCACACAGAATTCATTAAAGAGGAGAAATTAACTATGAAACATCACCATCACCATCACCA
TAGCGATTACGACATCCCCACTACTGAGAATCTTTATTTTCAGGGATCC
[1263 nt withheld, positions 190-1452]
TAGGCGGCCGCTCGACCTGCAGCCAAGCTTAATTAGCTGAGCTTGGACTCCTGTTGATAGATCCAGTAAT
GACCTCAGAACTCCATCTGGATTTGTTCAGAACGCTCGGTTGCCGCCGGGCGTTTTTTATTGGTGAGAAT
CCAAGCTAGCTTGGCGAGATTTTCAGGAGCTAAGGAAGCTAAAATGGAGAAAAAAATCACTGGATATACC
ACCGTTGATATATCCCAATGGCATCGTAAAGAACATTTTGAGGCATTTCAGTCAGTTGCTCAATGTACCT
ATAACCAGACCGTTCAGCTGGATATTACGGCCTTTTTAAAGACCGTAAAGAAAAATAAGCACAAGTTTTA
TCCGGCCTTTATTCACATTCTTGCCCGCCTGATGAATGCTCATCCGGAATTTCGTATGGCAATGAAAGAC
GGTGAGCTGGTGATATGGGATAGTGTTCACCCTTGTTACACCGTTTTCCATGAGCAAACTGAAACGTTTT
CATCGCTCTGGAGTGAATACCACGACGATTTCCGGCAGTTTCTACACATATATTCGCAAGATGTGGCGTG
TTACGGTGAAAACCTGGCCTATTTCCCTAAAGGGTTTATTGAGAATATGTTTTTCGTCTCAGCCAATCCC
TGGGTGAGTTTCACCAGTTTTGATTTAAACGTGGCCAATATGGACAACTTCTTCGCCCCCGTTTTCACCA
TGGGCAAATATTATACGCAAGGCGACAAGGTGCTGATGCCGCTGGCGATTCAGGTTCATCATGCCGTTTG
TGATGGCTTCCATGTCGGCAGAATGCTTAATGAATTACAACAGTACTGCGATGAGTGGCAGGGCGGGGCG
TAATTTTTTTAAGGCAGTTATTGGTGCCCTTAAACGCCTGGGGTAATGACTCTCTAGCTTGAGGCATCAA
ATAAAACGAAAGGCTCAGTCGAAAGACTGGGCCTTTCGTTTTATCTGTTGTTTGTCGGTGAACGCTCTCC
TGAGTAGGACAAATCCGCCCTCTAGATTACGTGCAGTCGATGATAAGCTGTCAAACATGAGAATTGTGCC
TAATGAGTGAGCTAACTTACATTAATTGCGTTGCGCTCACTGCCCGCTTTCCAGTCGGGAAACCTGTCGT
GCCAGCTGCATTAATGAATCGGCCAACGCGCGGGGAGAGGCGGTTTGCGTATTGGGCGCCAGGGTGGTTT
TTCTTTTCACCAGTGAGACGGGCAACAGCTGATTGCCCTTCACCGCCTGGCCCTGAGAGAGTTGCAGCAA
GCGGTCCACGCTGGTTTGCCCCAGCAGGCGAAAATCCTGTTTGATGGTGGTTAACGGCGGGATATAACAT
GAGCTGTCTTCGGTATCGTCGTATCCCACTACCGAGATATCCGCACCAACGCGCAGCCCGGACTCGGTAA
TGGCGCGCATTGCGCCCAGCGCCATCTGATCGTTGGCAACCAGCATCGCAGTGGGAACGATGCCCTCATT
CAGCATTTGCATGGTTTGTTGAAAACCGGACATGGCACTCCAGTCGCCTTCCCGTTCCGCTATCGGCTGA
ATTTGATTGCGAGTGAGATATTTATGCCAGCCAGCCAGACGCAGACGCGCCGAGACAGAACTTAATGGGC
CCGCTAACAGCGCGATTTGCTGGTGACCCAATGCGACCAGATGCTCCACGCCCAGTCGCGTACCGTCTTC
ATGGGAGAAAATAATACTGTTGATGGGTGTCTGGTCAGAGACATCAAGAAATAACGCCGGAACATTAGTG
CAGGCAGCTTCCACAGCAATGGCATCCTGGTCATCCAGCGGATAGTTAATGATCAGCCCACTGACGCGTT
GCGCGAGAAGATTGTGCACCGCCGCTTTACAGGCTTCGACGCCGCTTCGTTCTACCATCGACACCACCAC
GCTGGCACCCAGTTGATCGGCGCGAGATTTAATCGCCGCGACAATTTGCGACGGCGCGTGCAGGGCCAGA
CTGGAGGTGGCAACGCCAATCAGCAACGACTGTTTGCCCGCCAGTTGTTGTGCCACGCGGTTGGGAATGT
AATTCAGCTCCGCCATCGCCGCTTCCACTTTTTCCCGCGTTTTCGCAGAAACGTGGCTGGCCTGGTTCAC
CACGCGGGAAACGGTCTGATAAGAGACACCGGCATACTCTGCGACATCGTATAACGTTACTGGTTTCACA
TTCACCACCCTGAATTGACTCTCTTCCGGGCGCTATCATGCCATACCGCGAAAGGTTTTGCACCATTCGA
TGGTGTCGGAATTTCGGGCAGCGTTGGGTCCTGGCCACGGGTGCGCATGATCTAGAGCTGCCTCGCGCGT
TTCGGTGATGACGGTGAAAACCTCTGACACATGCAGCTCCCGGAGACGGTCACAGCTTGTCTGTAAGCGG
ATGCCGGGAGCAGACAAGCCCGTCAGGGCGCGTCAGCGGGTGTTGGCGGGTGTCGGGGCGCAGCCATGAC
CCAGTCACGTAGCGATAGCGGAGTGTATACTGGCTTAACTATGCGGCATCAGAGCAGATTGTACTGAGAG
TGCACCACATGCGGTGTGAAATACCGCACAGATGCGTAAGGAGAAAATACCGCATCAGGCGCTCTTCCGC
TTCCTCGCTCACTGACTCGCTGCGCTCGGTCGTTCGGCTGCGGCGAGCGGTATCAGCTCACTCAAAGGCG
GTAATACGGTTATCCACAGAATCAGGGGATAACGCAGGAAAGAACATGTGAGCAAAAGGCCAGCAAAAGG
CCAGGAACCGTAAAAAGGCCGCGTTGCTGGCGTTTTTCCATAGGCTCCGCCCCCCTGACGAGCATCACAA
AAATCGACGCTCAAGTCAGAGGTGGCGAAACCCGACAGGACTATAAAGATACCAGGCGTTTCCCCCTGGA
AGCTCCCTCGTGCGCTCTCCTGTTCCGACCCTGCCGCTTACCGGATACCTGTCCGCCTTTCTCCCTTCGG
GAAGCGTGGCGCTTTCTCATAGCTCACGCTGTAGGTATCTCAGTTCGGTGTAGGTCGTTCGCTCCAAGCT
GGGCTGTGTGCACGAACCCCCCGTTCAGCCCGACCGCTGCGCCTTATCCGGTAACTATCGTCTTGAGTCC
AACCCGGTAAGACACGACTTATCGCCACTGGCAGCAGCCACTGGTAACAGGATTAGCAGAGCGAGGTATG
TAGGCGGTGCTACAGAGTTCTTGAAGTGGTGGCCTAACTACGGCTACACTAGAAGGACAGTATTTGGTAT
CTGCGCTCTGCTGAAGCCAGTTACCTTCGGAAAAAGAGTTGGTAGCTCTTGATCCGGCAAACAAACCACC
GCTGGTAGCGGTGGTTTTTTTGTTTGCAAGCAGCAGATTACGCGCAGAAAAAAAGGATCTCAAGAAGATC
CTTTGATCTTTTCTACGGGGTCTGACGCTCAGTGGAACGAAAACTCACGTTAAGGGATTTTGGTCATGAG
ATTATCAAAAAGGATCTTCACCTAGATCCTTTTAAATTAAAAATGAAGTTTTAAATCAATCTAAAGTATA
TATGAGTAAACTTGGTCTGACAGTTACCAATGCTTAATCAGTGAGGCACCTATCTCAGCGATCTGTCTAT
TTCGTTCATCCATAGTTGCCTGACTCCCCGTCGTGTAGATAACTACGATACGGGAGGGCTTACCATCTGG
CCCCAGTGCTGCAATGATACCGCGAGACCCACGCTCACCGGCTCCAGATTTATCAGCAATAAACCAGCCA
GCCGGAAGGGCCGAGCGCAGAAGTGGTCCTGCAACTTTATCCGCCTCCATCCAGTCTATTAATTGTTGCC
GGGAAGCTAGAGTAAGTAGTTCGCCAGTTAATAGTTTGCGCAACGTTGTTGCCATTGCTACAGGCATCGT
GGTGTCACGCTCGTCGTTTGGTATGGCTTCATTCAGCTCCGGTTCCCAACGATCAAGGCGAGTTACATGA
TCCCCCATGTTGTGCAAAAAAGCGGTTAGCTCCTTCGGTCCTCCGATCGTTGTCAGAAGTAAGTTGGCCG
CAGTGTTATCACTCATGGTTATGGCAGCACTGCATAATTCTCTTACTGTCATGCCATCCGTAAGATGCTT
TTCTGTGACTGGTGAGTACTCAACCAAGTCATTCTGAGAATAGTGTATGCGGCGACCGAGTTGCTCTTGC
CCGGCGTCAATACGGGATAATACCGCGCCACATAGCAGAACTTTAAAAGTGCTCATCATTGGAAAACGTT
CTTCGGGGCGAAAACTCTCAAGGATCTTACCGCTGTTGAGATCCAGTTCGATGTAACCCACTCGTGCACC
CAACTGATCTTCAGCATCTTTTACTTTCACCAGCGTTTCTGGGTGAGCAAAAACAGGAAGGCAAAATGCC
GCAAAAAAGGGAATAAGGGCGACACGGAAATGTTGAATACTCATACTCTTCCTTTTTCAATATTATTGAA
GCATTTATCAGGGTTATTGTCTCATGAGCGGATACATATTTGAATGTATTTAGAAAAATAAACAAATAGG
GGTTCCGCGCACATTTCCCCGAAAAGTGCCACCTGACGTCTAAGAAACCATTATTATCATGACATTAACC
TATAAAAATAGGCGTATCACGAGGCCCTTTCGTCTTCAC
