>Addgene plasmid #31333 | pQTEV-PSMD11 | addgene partial sequence | sequence record 60977 | pQE-Fwd 5'-CCCGAAAAGTGCCACCTG-3'
AAAATAGGCGTATCACGAGGCCCTTTCGTCTTCACCTCGAGAAATCATAAAAAATTTATTTGCTTTGTGA
GCGGATAACAATTATAATAGATTCAATTGTGAGCGGATAACAATTTCACACAGAATTCATTAAAGAGGAG
AAATTAACTATGAAACATCACCATCACCATCACCATAGCGATTACGACATCCCCACTACTGAGAATCTTT
ATTTTCAGGGATCC
[657 nt withheld, positions 225-881]
